>Addgene plasmid #238212 | pMIIS1011 | addgene full sequence | sequence record 471745 | Addgene NGS Result
CGTTACATAACTTACGGTAAATGGCCCGCCTGGCTGACCGCCCAACGACCCCCGCCCATTGACGTCAATA
ATGACGTATGTTCCCATAGTAACGCCAATAGGGACTTTCCATTGACGTCAATGGGTGGAGTATTTACGGT
AAACTGCCCACTTGGCAGTACATCAAGTGTATCATATGCCAAGTACGCCCCCTATTGACGTCAATGACGG
TAAATGGCCCGCCTGGCATTATGCCCAGTACATGACCTTATGGGACTTTCCTACTTGGCAGTACATCTAC
GTATTAGTCATCGCTATTACCATGGTGATGCGGTTTTGGCAGTACATCAATGGGCGTGGATAGCGGTTTG
ACTCACGGGGATTTCCAAGTCTCCACCCCATTGACGTCAATGGGAGTTTGTTTTGGCACCAAAATCAACG
GGACTTTCCAAAATGTCGTAACAACTCCGCCCCATTGACGCAAATGGGCGGTAGGCGTGTACGGTGGGAG
GTCTATATAAGCAGAGCTGGTTTAGTGAACCGTCAGATCCGCTAGCGCTACCGGACTCAGATCGCCACCA
TGTACCCCTACGACGTGCCAGACTACGCCCCTAAGAAGAAGAGAAAAGTCGGCGGCTCTGGCGGCGGAGG
ATCTGGCGGAGGTGGAAGCGGAGGAAGACAGGTGGCCATCGATTGGGCCTTCGCCGAAGAAAAGCTGGCC
GTGTACGACGGCAAGAAAGTGCTGAAGGCCGTGCCTAAGCTGAAAGCCGGCGACGAGATCTTCGCCGAGA
ACATCCCTATGAAGCACGCCGCTCAGTGGCTGAAGGACGGCATCATCATCAGACGGTGCAGACCCAACGA
TACCGCCGCTCTGAGAAAAGAGATCGGCCAAGAGAAAACAGACGCCCTGGACGCCAAGCTGATCTGGCAA
CTGGCTGAGGCCCATCCTGAGAAGTTCAGAGAGTGGAAGGGCGACCCTCAGCTGACCACACTGTACCGGG
CCTTCAAAGAGGTGCAGCGCTGTAGAGTGGGCCAGAGCAATAGAGTGTGGGCCAAGGGCGAAGAGACAGC
CACAGCAGTGCTGGACGACCTGGAAAAGACCGAGCGGAAGATCGTGAAGGCCATCGAGAAAGAGCTGAAA
AGCTACAAAGTGTGGGACTGGCTGTCCCAGATCAAAGGCATCGGAGTGGCTACAGGCGGAGGACTCGTTG
GCCTGATCGCCAAATACGGCATCGAGAATATCAGACAGGTGTCCAGCCTGTGGCACCTGTTTGGACTGCA
TGTGGTGGAAGGCAAGGCCCCTAGACGGACAAAAGGCGAAGAGGTGTCCTACGTGCCCGAGGCCAAAACA
CTGGTGCTGGGAGTGATCGCCGACTGCTTCATCAAGCAGAGAAGCCCCGTGTACCGGGACATCTACGACC
AAGAGAAGGCCAGACAGCTGGAAATCGAGTACCCTGAGGGCGAGCTGGCCTCCAAGTTCCTGGGCTACAA
GAAGTCTGACACCCACCTGAGCCTGAATCACGCCCACAGACGCGCCATCCGGAAGATGATGAAGATCTTT
GTGCAGCACGTGTGGCTGGCCTGGCGGACATGTGAAGGCCTGGAAACCAGACCTCTGTACTGCCACGAGT
ACCTGGGCCACGAGCACTTCATTGAGCCTCCAGTGAAGATCCAGCCAGAGGGCTCTTGACTAGCATAACC
CCTTGGGGCGCACTCCTCAGGTGCAGGCTGCCTATCAGAAGGTGGTGGCTGGTGTGGCCAATGCCCTGGC
TCACAAATACCACTGAGATCTTTTTCCCTCTGCCAAAAATTATGGGGACATCATGAAGCCCCTTGAGCAT
CTGACTTCTGGCTAATAAAGGAAATTTATTTTCATTGCAATAGTGTGTTGGAATTTTTTGTGTCTCTCAC
TCGGAAGGACATATGGGAGGGCAAATCATTTAAAACATCAGAATGAGTATTTGGTTTAGAGTTTGGCAAC
ATATGCCCATATGCTGGCTGCCATGAACAAAGGTTGGCTATAAAGAGGTCATCAGTATATGAAACAGCCC
CCTGCTGTCCATTCCTTATTCCATAGAAAAGCCTTGACTTGAGGTTAGATTTTTTTTATATTTTGTTTTG
TGTTATTTTTTTCTTTAACATCCCTAAAATTTTCCTTACATGTTTTACTAGCCAGATTTTTCCTCCTCTC
CTGACTACTCCCAGTCATAGCTGTCCCTCTTCTCTTATGGAGATCCCTCGACCTGCAGCCCAAGCTTGGC
GTAATCATGGTCATAGCTGTTTCCTGTGTGAAATTGTTATCCGCTCACAATTCCACACAACATACGAGCC
GGAAGCATAAAGTGTAAAGCCTGGGGTGCCTAATGAGTGAGCTAACTCACATTAATTGCGTTGCGCTCAC
TGCCCGCTTTCCAGTCGGGAAACCTGTCGTGCCAGCGGATCCGCATCTCAATTAGTCAGCAACCATAGTC
CCGCCCCTAACTCCGCCCATCCCGCCCCTAACTCCGCCCAGTTCCGCCCATTCTCCGCCCCATGGCTGAC
TAATTTTTTTTATTTATGCAGAGGCCGAGGCCGCCTCGGCCTCTGAGCTATTCCAGAAGTAGTGAGGAGG
CTTTTTTGGAGGCCTAGGCTTTTGCAAAAAGCTAACTTGTTTATTGCAGCTTATAATGGTTACAAATAAA
GCAATAGCATCACAAATTTCACAAATAAAGCATTTTTTTCACTGCATTCTAGTTGTGGTTTGTCCAAACT
CATCAATGTATCTTATCATGTCTGGATCCGCTGCATTAATGAATCGGCCAACGCGCGGGGAGAGGCGGTT
TGCGTATTGGGCGCTCTTCCGCTTCCTCGCTCACTGACTCGCTGCGCTCGGTCGTTCGGCTGCGGCGAGC
GGTATCAGCTCACTCAAAGGCGGTAATACGGTTATCCACAGAATCAGGGGATAACGCAGGAAAGAACATG
TGAGCAAAAGGCCAGCAAAAGGCCAGGAACCGTAAAAAGGCCGCGTTGCTGGCGTTTTTCCATAGGCTCC
GCCCCCCTGACGAGCATCACAAAAATCGACGCTCAAGTCAGAGGTGGCGAAACCCGACAGGACTATAAAG
ATACCAGGCGTTTCCCCCTGGAAGCTCCCTCGTGCGCTCTCCTGTTCCGACCCTGCCGCTTACCGGATAC
CTGTCCGCCTTTCTCCCTTCGGGAAGCGTGGCGCTTTCTCATAGCTCACGCTGTAGGTATCTCAGTTCGG
TGTAGGTCGTTCGCTCCAAGCTGGGCTGTGTGCACGAACCCCCCGTTCAGCCCGACCGCTGCGCCTTATC
CGGTAACTATCGTCTTGAGTCCAACCCGGTAAGACACGACTTATCGCCACTGGCAGCAGCCACTGGTAAC
AGGATTAGCAGAGCGAGGTATGTAGGCGGTGCTACAGAGTTCTTGAAGTGGTGGCCTAACTACGGCTACA
CTAGAAGAACAGTATTTGGTATCTGCGCTCTGCTGAAGCCAGTTACCTTCGGAAAAAGAGTTGGTAGCTC
TTGATCCGGCAAACAAACCACCGCTGGTAGCGGTGGTTTTTTTGTTTGCAAGCAGCAGATTACGCGCAGA
AAAAAAGGATCTCAAGAAGATCCTTTGATCTTTTCTACGGGGTCTGACGCTCAGTGGAACGAAAACTCAC
GTTAAGGGATTTTGGTCATGAGATTATCAAAAAGGATCTTCACCTAGATCCTTTTAAATTAAAAATGAAG
TTTTAAATCAATCTAAAGTATATATGAGTAAACTTGGTCTGACAGTTACCAATGCTTAATCAGTGAGGCA
CCTATCTCAGCGATCTGTCTATTTCGTTCATCCATAGTTGCCTGACTCCCCGTCGTGTAGATAACTACGA
TACGGGAGGGCTTACCATCTGGCCCCAGTGCTGCAATGATACCGCGAGACCCACGCTCACCGGCTCCAGA
TTTATCAGCAATAAACCAGCCAGCCGGAAGGGCCGAGCGCAGAAGTGGTCCTGCAACTTTATCCGCCTCC
ATCCAGTCTATTAATTGTTGCCGGGAAGCTAGAGTAAGTAGTTCGCCAGTTAATAGTTTGCGCAACGTTG
TTGCCATTGCTACAGGCATCGTGGTGTCACGCTCGTCGTTTGGTATGGCTTCATTCAGCTCCGGTTCCCA
ACGATCAAGGCGAGTTACATGATCCCCCATGTTGTGCAAAAAAGCGGTTAGCTCCTTCGGTCCTCCGATC
GTTGTCAGAAGTAAGTTGGCCGCAGTGTTATCACTCATGGTTATGGCAGCACTGCATAATTCTCTTACTG
TCATGCCATCCGTAAGATGCTTTTCTGTGACTGGTGAGTACTCAACCAAGTCATTCTGAGAATAGTGTAT
GCGGCGACCGAGTTGCTCTTGCCCGGCGTCAATACGGGATAATACCGCGCCACATAGCAGAACTTTAAAA
GTGCTCATCATTGGAAAACGTTCTTCGGGGCGAAAACTCTCAAGGATCTTACCGCTGTTGAGATCCAGTT
CGATGTAACCCACTCGTGCACCCAACTGATCTTCAGCATCTTTTACTTTCACCAGCGTTTCTGGGTGAGC
AAAAACAGGAAGGCAAAATGCCGCAAAAAAGGGAATAAGGGCGACACGGAAATGTTGAATACTCATACTC
TTCCTTTTTCAATATTATTGAAGCATTTATCAGGGTTATTGTCTCATGAGCGGATACATATTTGAATGTA
TTTAGAAAAATAAACAAATAGGGGTTCCGCGCACATTTCCCCGAAAAGTGCCACCTGGGTCGACATTGAT
TATTGACTAGTAATAGTAATCAATTACGGGGTCATTAGTTCATAGCCCATATATGGAGTTCCG
Features (pLannotate 1.2.2; 17 found; start..end, strand, type, name):
      1..304     +  enhancer       CMV enhancer: human cytomegalovirus immediate early enhancer
    305..508     +  promoter       CMV promoter: human cytomegalovirus (CMV) immediate early promoter
    531..553     +  misc_feature   MCS (fragment): multiple cloning site
   1670..1689    +  terminator     T7 terminator (fragment): transcription terminator for bacteriophage T7 RNA polymerase
   1692..1763    +  CDS            HBB (fragment): HBB_PONPY - Experimental evidence at transcript level: Swiss-Prot protein existence level 2. Involved in oxygen transport from the lung to the various peripheral tissues. From Pongo pygmaeus (Bornean orangutan).
   1834..1889    +  polyA_signal   β-globin poly(A) signal: rabbit β-globin polyadenylation signal (Gil and Proudfoot, 1987)
   2274..2290    -  protein_bind   lac operator: The lac repressor binds to the lac operator to inhibit transcription in E. coli. This inhibition can be relieved by adding lactose or isopropyl-β-D-thiogalactopyranoside (IPTG). lac repressor encoded by lacI
   2298..2328    -  promoter       lac promoter: promoter for the E. coli lac operon
   2343..2364    -  protein_bind   CAP binding site: CAP binding activates transcription in the presence of cAMP. E. coli catabolite activator protein
   2377..2416    -  CDS            lacI (fragment): lac repressor; lacI; The lac repressor binds to the lac operator to inhibit transcription in E. coli. This inhibition can be relieved by adding lactose or isopropyl-β-D-thiogalactopyranoside (IPTG).
   2423..2445    +  promoter       SV40 promoter (fragment): SV40 enhancer and early promoter
   2469..2604    +  rep_origin     SV40 ori: SV40 origin of replication
   2624..2758    +  polyA_signal   SV40 poly(A) signal: SV40 polyadenylation signal
   2760..2814    -  CDS            lacI (fragment): lac repressor; lacI; The lac repressor binds to the lac operator to inhibit transcription in E. coli. This inhibition can be relieved by adding lactose or isopropyl-β-D-thiogalactopyranoside (IPTG).
   2997..3585    -  rep_origin     ori: high-copy-number ColE1/pMB1/pBR322/pUC origin of replication
   3756..4616    -  CDS            AmpR: β-lactamase; bla; confers resistance to ampicillin, carbenicillin, and related antibiotics
   4617..4721    -  promoter       AmpR promoter: bla
