[The description below was written by a language model from this plasmid's Addgene catalogue record and pLannotate feature annotations shown in this document.]
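Description:
pMIIS1011 is a 4.8 kb mammalian expression plasmid built on a pCMV backbone that carries ParTasR, a 1,014 bp coding sequence from a Parcubacteria group bacterium (otherwise annotated as a hypothetical protein). It comes from work describing TIGR-Tas, a family of modular RNA-guided DNA-targeting systems found in prokaryotes and their viruses. According to the catalogue entry, the protein is fused at its N terminus to an HA epitope tag, which allows detection with anti-HA antibodies, and a nuclear localisation signal, which directs this bacterial protein into the nucleus of eukaryotic cells. The insert was introduced by Gibson assembly.

Expression is driven by the human cytomegalovirus immediate early enhancer and promoter, a strong constitutive combination in most mammalian cell lines. The automated feature table does not annotate the ParTasR open reading frame or its tags. They presumably occupy the unannotated stretch between a short multiple cloning site fragment just downstream of the promoter and the 3' processing region. That region contains a β-globin-derived sequence fragment and the rabbit β-globin polyadenylation signal, which terminate and stabilise the transcript. The backbone also holds an SV40 origin of replication, which permits episomal amplification in cells expressing large T antigen, along with an SV40 poly(A) signal and residual lac promoter/operator and lacI fragments that are cloning-vector remnants. No mammalian selection marker is annotated, which fits transient transfection use. In bacteria, the plasmid replicates from a high-copy ColE1/pUC-type origin and is selected with ampicillin through the β-lactamase gene. The record does not show a guide RNA cassette, so any RNA component would have to be supplied separately.
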