Addgene plasmid #238212: pMIIS1011
Depositing lab: Feng Zhang. Publication: TIGR-Tas: A family of modular RNA-guided DNA-targeting systems in prokaryotes and their viruses. Faure G, Saito M, Wilkinson ME, Quinones-Olvera N, Xu P, Flam-Shepherd D, Kim S, Reddy N, Zhu S, Evgeniou L, Koonin EV, Macrae RK, Zhang F. Science. 2025 Feb 27:eadv9789. doi: 10.1126/science.adv9789. PubMed 40014690.
Backbone
  Vector backbone: pCMV
  Vector type: Mammalian Expression
Growth in bacteria
  Bacterial resistance: Ampicillin, 100 μg/mL
  Growth temperature: 37°C
  Growth strain: NEB Stable
  Copy number: High Copy
Gene/Insert
  Gene/Insert name: ParTasR (alt names: hypothetical protein WC565_07165; MFA5053820.1)
  Species: Parcubacteria group bacterium
  Insert size (bp): 1014
  Tag / fusion protein: HA-NLS (N terminal on insert)
  Cloning method: Gibson Cloning
Terms and licenses: Academic/Nonprofit Terms; Industry Terms: Not Available to Industry
How to cite: pMIIS1011 was a gift from Feng Zhang (Addgene plasmid # 238212 ; http://n2t.net/addgene:238212 ; RRID:Addgene_238212)
